Addgene plasmid #29121: pEMS1239
Purpose: Expression of the reporter gene under the control of the MiniPromoter in this plasmid has not been tested
Depositing lab: Elizabeth Simpson. Depositing organization: University of British Columbia. Publication: A regulatory toolbox of MiniPromoters to drive selective expression in the brain. Portales-Casamar E, Swanson DJ, Liu L, de Leeuw CN, Banks KG, Ho Sui SJ, Fulton DL, Ali J, Amirabbasi M, Arenillas DJ, Babyak N, Black SF, Bonaguro RJ, Brauer E, Candido TR, Castellarin M, Chen J, Chen Y, Cheng JC, Chopra V, Docking TR, Dreolini L, D'Souza CA, Flynn EK, Glenn R, Hatakka K, Hearty TG, Imanian B, Jiang S, Khorasan-zadeh S, Komljenovic I, Laprise S, Liao NY, Lim JS, Lithwick S, Liu F, Liu J, Lu M, McConechy M, McLeod AJ, Milisavljevic M, Mis J, O'Connor K, Palma B, Palmquist DL, Schmouth JF, Swanson MI, Tam B, Ticoll A, Turner JL, Varhol R, Vermeulen J, Watkins RF, Wilson G, Wong BK, Wong SH, Wong TY, Yang GS, Ypsilanti AR, Jones SJ, Holt RA, Goldowitz D, Wasserman WW, Simpson EM. Proc Natl Acad Sci U S A. 2010 Sep 21. 107(38):16589-94. 10.1073/pnas.1009158107 PubMed 20807748.
Backbone
  Vector backbone: pEMS1307
  Backbone size w/o insert (bp): 16482
  Vector type: Pleiades Promoter Project [sic, Pleaides Plieades]
Growth in bacteria
  Bacterial resistance: Ampicillin, 100 μg/mL
  Growth temperature: 37°C
  Growth strain: DH5alpha
  Growth instructions: DH10B
  Copy number: High Copy
Gene/Insert
  Gene/Insert name: Ple10 (alt names: AVP; arginine vasopressin)
  Species: H. sapiens (human)
  Insert size (bp): 1525
  Entrez Gene: AVP (a.k.a. ADH, ARVP, AVP-NPII, AVRP, VP)
  Tag / fusion protein: EGFP-NLS (C terminal on backbone)
  Cloning method: Restriction Enzyme; 5′ cloning site FseI (unknown if destroyed); 3′ cloning site AscI (unknown if destroyed)
  Sequencing primers: 5′ Unknown
Terms and licenses: Academic/Nonprofit Terms; Industry Terms: Not Available to Industry
How to cite: pEMS1239 was a gift from Elizabeth Simpson (Addgene plasmid # 29121 ; http://n2t.net/addgene:29121 ; RRID:Addgene_29121)
