[The description below was written by a language model from this plasmid's Addgene catalogue record.]
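Description:
pEMS1239 is a Pleiades Promoter Project plasmid built on the large pEMS1307 backbone (about 16.5 kb without insert) and carrying the human MiniPromoter Ple10. It is maintained in E. coli as a high-copy plasmid under ampicillin selection. The record does not name the origin of replication or describe the other elements that make up this sizeable backbone, and no feature table is available to fill in those details.

The insert is a roughly 1.5 kb regulatory element designated Ple10, derived from the human AVP (arginine vasopressin) locus and cloned between FseI and AscI sites. It is a compact, designed promoter rather than a coding sequence. It sits upstream of a backbone-encoded EGFP-NLS reporter, an enhanced green fluorescent protein fused to a nuclear localisation signal. Any transcription driven by the MiniPromoter should therefore produce fluorescence concentrated in the nucleus, which makes individual expressing cells easier to identify and count.

The construct belongs to a collection of MiniPromoters developed as a toolbox for driving selective, region- or cell-type-restricted expression in the brain. By its source gene, Ple10 would be expected to aim at vasopressin-expressing cells, although the record does not say so. The record explicitly notes that reporter expression under the control of this MiniPromoter has not been tested in this plasmid, so its activity and specificity should be treated as unvalidated. The delivery route and target host are also not stated.
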