>Addgene plasmid #29121 | pEMS1239 | addgene partial sequence | sequence record 37913 | EGFP-N 5'-CGTCGCCGTCCAGCTCGACCAG-3'
GCCCTTGCTCACCATGGTGGCGGAAGTTCCTATACCTTTTGAAGAATAGGAACTTCGGAATAGGAACTTC
GGCGCGCCCACAGGTGGACCCCGTATGCAGCACTGCTTGGTGGCTCTGTGCTGCTGCCTCTGCTGGCTGC
CTATTTATGTCCGCAGGTGTTCCCGTGGAGGCGAGACGCGGCCGCCACCCCCTCCCCAGTGGCTCCCCAG
GAGCCCACGGCCGCCAGGTCCCCAGCCGTCAGCAGTGATTCAGGCATCTGGGGACACACGTGGGCCTGTC
TGTGCAGGGGATCATGGGGGAGGGGTACGGGCCGCCAGGCTGTCATGGGCCGCGGAATGACAGCAATTGC
CTCTACTGTGACTGCAGCGCTCTGGATTCAGGGAGAGGGACAGACTGGGGGGTCACCTGGAGACCATCTC
TGAGCTTTCTGATTACCCAGAAATGGCGTAGGGTCCAAGAAGAGGGTAAGAGGAACCGAGGGGCTGCGTG
TTAGGGGCAGGGACAGGCCCTGGCCTAGGAGCTGTGGGGCAGGGGACAGCCAGGTGTGTGGGGAGGGTTA
GCCCTGTGACAACAAGATAAGGGACCAAGAACAGCACAAGCCCAGAGTGGTGAGGACAGGGGCTGCACCA
GAGATGAGAATCCCTGCCTCGTGGACAAGGCAGCCGCCGTCGTGGAGTCAAGGGACACAGAATGAGAGGG
GCTTGTTCTCACAGGGTAGGGGGGTGGCAGGTTGCTGGGGAAAGTGCAAGACATGACACCCCCGCACCCC
CATAGAGCAGGGCATGGGGACTCAGGCCCTGAAACTGGGGG
